>Addgene plasmid #27364 | pGMCSq17-10M-0X | depositor full sequence | sequence record 12911 | Author sequence
GACGAGGGGCATTCACACCAGATTGGAGCTGGTGCAGTGAAGAGAATAGACCGGGACAAGGTTGCACCGG
GAGTTGCAGCGGTCGGAACCCTCGCCGTCGGCGGGCTGGCGTTCGCCCTGTCGTTCACGGCTCTAGCTGA
TCACCGCGGCCATGATGGCCGGACAAACAACAGATAAAACGAAAGGCCCAGTCTTTCGACTGAGCCTTTC
GTTTTATTTGATGCCTGGCAGTCGATCGTACGCTAGTTAACTACGTCGACATCGATTTAATTAATATGCA
TCAATTGATTTAAATACTAGTGTTAACTATTTAATTGGGGACCCTAGAGGTCCCCTTTTTTATTTTAAAA
ATTTTTTCNAAGGGGACCTCTAGGGTCCCCAGCTGGCTAGCGAGTCATGAGGTCACCATGTTCTTTCCTG
CGTTATCCCCTGATTCTGTGGATAACCGTATTACCGCCTTTGAGTGAGCTGATACCAGCGGATAACAATT
TCACACAGGAAACAGCTATGACCATGATTACGCCAAGCTATCAACTTTGTATAGAAAAGTTGCATGACCA
ACTTCGATAACGTTCTCGGCTCGATGATCCCCGGCGGGCCCCCCCTCGAGGTCGACGGTATCGATTTAAT
TAATATGCATCAATTGATTTAAATACTAGTGTTAACTATTTAATTGGGGACCCTAGAGGTCCCCTTTTTT
ATTTTAAAAATTTTTTCNAAGGGGACCTCTAGGGTCCCCAGCTGGCTAGCGAGTCATGAGGTCACCATGG
TCATTAGGAGCCGCTCTCGCACTTCAGCTGCTTCTCCAAGCCGCAGATGATCAGCTCCAGGCCGAACAAG
AAGGCCGGCTCGGCGCCCTGGTGGTCGAACAGCTCGATGGCCTGGCGCAGCAACGGCGGCATGCTGTCGG
TGGTCGGGGTCTCGCGCTCCTCCTTGGCGACCTGGTGCTCCTGGTCCTCCAACACGCAGCCCAGGGTGAA
GTGGCCCACGGCCGACAGGGCGTACAACGCGTTCTCCAGCGAGAAGCCCTGCTGGCACAGGAAGGCCAAC
TGGTTCTCCAGGGTCTCGTACTGCTTCTCGGTCGGCCGGGTGCCCAGGTGCACCTTGGCGCCGTCGCGGT
GGCTCAGCAAGGCGCAGCGGAAGCTCTTGGCGTTGTTGCGCAGGAAGTCCTGCCAGCTCTCGCCCTCCAG
CGGGCAGAAGTGGGTGTGGTGGCGGTCCAACATCTCGATGGCCAGGGCGTCGAGCAGGGCCCGCTTGTTC
TTGACGTGCCAGTACAGGGTCGGCTGCTCGACGCCCAGCTTCTGGGCCAGCTTGCGGGTGGTCAGGCCCT
CGATGCCGACCTCGTTCAGCAGCTCCAGGGCGGAGTTGATGACCTTGGACTTGTCCAGGCGGGACATTGC
GAAGTGATTCCTCCTGATGGTACCGGATCCGTGGCAGGAGGGTCGCCTGCGTCGGCAACTCGCCCAGGCT
ACACGAGAGCCCTCGACTGCGAAAATGCCGACCAGGCACCACCGCACTCCAGGCTTAACCCGGTGCGACG
ATCCAATATTACGAGATCTGACAAGTTTGTACAAAAAAGCAGGCTGGCTTAACCTTACAACGTCGAAGCT
GTTTTGGCGGATGAGAGAAGATTTTCAGCCTGATACAGATTAAATCAGAACGCAGAAGCGGTCTGATAAA
ACAGAATTTGCCTGGCGGCAGTAGCGCGGTGGTCCCACCTGACCCCATGCCGAACTCAGAAGTGAAACGC
CGTAGCGCCGATGGTAGTGTGGGGTCTCCCCATGCGAGAGTAGGGAACTGCCAGGCATCAAATAAAACGA
AAGGCTCAGTCGAAAGACTGGGCCTTTCGTTTTATCTGTTGTTTGTCGGTGAACGCTCTCCTGAGTAGGA
CAAATCCGCCGGGAGCGGATTTGAACGTTGCGAAGCAACGGCCCGGAGGGTGGCGGGCAGGACGCCCGCC
ATAAACTGCCAGGCATCAAATTAAGCAGAAGGCCATCCTGACGGATGGCCTTTTTGCGTTTCTACAAACT
CTTCCTGTCGTCACAGCTTTCTTGTACAAAGTGGTTAATTAAGCGCAAGCTTCAACTTTATTATACATAG
TTGCTTAAGCTGCAGGGGACCCTAGAGGTCCCCTTTTTTATTTTAAAAATTTTTTATAACCGGTGATTTA
GGTGACACTATAGAAGTGGAATTCGATGGCCTAGCTGGCATCGGTACGTGCCGCGCAACCATGTAGTAGT
CCTGGAGCGTGTCCATCTGGTGTTCAAGCTTAAGAAGTCCAACACGCCGCTCCTCCATCCGCACCACCCT
AGTTCGAGTCGGAATTCCTGCGCAACGGTCAAGCATGCCATATGGAAACCGTTGTGGTCTCCCTATAGTG
AGTCGTATTAATTTACGCGTTGCGCTCGGTCGTTCGGCTGCGGCGAGCGGTATCAGCTCACTCAAAGGCG
GTAATACGGTTATCCACAGAATCAGGGGATAACGCAGGAAAGAACATGTGAGCAAAAGGCCAGCAAAAGG
CCAGGAACCGTAAAAAGGCCGCGTTGCTGGCGTTTTTCCATAGGCTCCGCCCCCCTGACGAGCATCACAA
AAATCGACGCTCAAGTCAGAGGTGGCGAAACCCGACAGGACTATAAAGATACCAGGCGTTTCCCCCTGGA
AGCTCCCTCGTGCGCTCTCCTGTTCCGACCCTGCCGCTTACCGGATACCTGTCCGCCTTTCTCCCTTCGG
GAAGCGTGGCGCTTTCTCAATGCTCACGCTGTAGGTATCTCAGTTCGGTGTAGGTCGTTCGCTCCAAGCT
GGGCTGTGTGCACGAACCCCCCGTTCAGCCCGACCGCTGCGCCTTATCCGGTAACTATCGTCTTGAGTCC
AACCCGGTAAGACACGACTTATCGCCACTGGCAGCAGCCACTGGTAACAGGATTAGCAGAGCGAGGTATG
TAGGCGGTGCTACAGAGTTCTTGAAGTGGTGGCCTAACTACGGCTACACTAGAAGGACAGTATTTGGTAT
CTGCGCTCTGCTGAAGCCAGTTACCTTCGGAAAAAGAGTTGGTAGCTCTTGATCCGGCAAACAAACCACC
GCTGGTAGCGGTGGTTTTTTTGTTTGCAAGCAGCAGATTACGCGCAGAAAAAAAGGATCTCAAGAAGATC
CTTTGATCTTTTCTACGGGGTCTGACGCTCAGTGGAACTAGCCTAAAGGTCATCCACCGGATCAGCTTAG
TAAAGCCCTCGCTAGATTTTAATGCGGATGTTGCGATTACTTCGCCAACTATTGCGATAACAAGAAAAAG
CCAGCCTTTCATGATATATCTCCCAATTTGTGTAGGGCTTATTATGCACGCTTAAAAATAATAAAAGCAG
ACTTGACCTGATAGTTTGGCTGTGAGCAATTATGTGCTTAGTGCATCTAACGCTTGAGTTAAGCCGCGCC
GCGAAGCGGCGTCGGCTTGAACGAATTGTTAGACATTATTTGCCGACTACCTTGGTGATCTCGCCTTTCA
CGTAGTGGACAAATTCTTCCAACTGATCTGCGCGCGAGGCCAAGCGATCTTCTTCTTGTCCAAGATAAGC
CTGTCTAGCTTCAAGTATGACGGGCTGATACTGGGCCGGCAGGCGCTCCATTGCCCAGTCGGCAGCGACA
TCCTTCGGCGCGATTTTGCCGGTTACTGCGCTGTACCAAATGCGGGACAACGTAAGCACTACATTTCGCT
CATCGCCAGCCCAGTCGGGCGGCGAGTTCCATAGCGTTAAGGTTTCATTTAGCGCCTCAAATAGATCCTG
TTCAGGAACCGGATCAAAGAGTTCCTCCGCCGCTGGACCTACCAAGGCAACGCTATGTTCTCTTGCTTTT
GTCAGCAAGATAGCCAGATCAATGTCGATCGTGGCTGGCTCGAAGATACCTGCAAGAATGTCATTGCGCT
GCCATTCTCCAAATTGCAGTTCGCGCTTAGCTGGATAACGCCACGGAATGATGTCGTCGTGCACAACAAT
GGTGACTTCTACAGCGCGGAGAATCTCGCTCTCTCCAGGGGAAGCCGAAGTTTCCAAAAGGTCGTTGATC
AAAGCTCGCCGCGTTGTTTCATCAAGCCTTACGGTCACCGTAACCAGCAAATCAATATCACTGTGTGGCT
TCAGGCCGCCATCCACTGCGGAGCCGTACAAATGTACGGCCAGCAACGTCGGTTCGAGATGGCGCTCGAT
GACGCCAACTACCTCTGATAGTTGAGTCGATACTTCGGCGATCACCGCTTCCCTCATGATGTTTAACTTT
GTTTTAGGGCGACTGCCCTGCTGCGTAACATCGTTGCTGCTCCATAACATCAAACATCGACCCACGGCGT
AACGCGCTTGCTGCTTGGATGCCCGAGGCATAGACTGTACCCCAAAAAAACAGTCATAACAAGCCATGAA
AACCGCCACTGCGCCGTTACCACCGCTGCGTTCGGTCAAGGTTCTGGACCAGTTGCGTGAGCGCATACGC
TACTTGCATTACAGCTTACGAACCGAACAGGCTTATGTCCACTGGGTTCGTGCCTTCATCCGTTTCCACG
GTGTGCGTCACCCGGCAACCTTGGGCAGCAGCGAAGTCGAGGCATTTCTGTCCTGGCTGGCGAACGAGCG
CAAGGTTTCGGTCTCCACG
[255 nt withheld, positions 4640-4894]
ACGATCATCGTGCGGGAGGGCAAGGGCTCCAAGGATCGGGCCTTGATGTTACCCGAGAGCTTGGCACCCA
GCCTGCGCGAGCAGGGGAATTGATCCGGTGGATGACCGCTAGCTGGCGGGAACGGCAATGCTCCTGGCGG
CGGCGGGGCTGGTGCCCAGGTCTCCGCACAGAGCGGCGGTGCTGGCGCTCGCGGCCAGGCGTGGTTCTTC
GCGTACTGACAAGAAACCCCCCTCTTTAGGACTCAGTGTCCTTGGGAGGGGGGCTTTTTGCGTTTCAGGA
GGTCTTGGCCAGCTTGGACATCGCCTCAGCGATAGCCTCGTCGCGGGCCTCAGACGCCATCTGGTACTTC
ATCGCCATCCTAGGAGTCGTGTGACCGAGACGGGCCATCAGCTCCTTGGTCGTCGCACCTGCCTGAGCGG
CGAACGTAGCGCCGACAGCGCGGAGGTCGTGGATGCGGAGTTCCGGCCGACCGATCTTGGCGTAGCCACG
CTTCAGCGACTTGGTGAACGCGGACTTCGACAGCCGGTTGCCCTGCGTCGTGGTCACCAGGAATGCCTCG
GGGCCCTTGTTCATCTTCGTACGGTCCTTCATGTGCGCTCGGATCATCTCCGCGACGTGAGGCGGAACCG
TCACAGGACGCTTCGACCGGACGGTCTTGGCGTTGCCAACGACGATCTTGTTCCCCACGCGGGAAGCGCC
ACGGCGCACCCGGAGCTTCATCGTCATGCCGTCGTCCACGATGTCCTTGCGGCGAAGCTCGATCAGCTCT
CCGAACCGGAGGCTCGTCCACGCCAGGATGTATGCCGCGATCCGGTAGTGCTCGAAGATCTCAGCGGCGA
CGATGTCCAGCTCCTCAGGCGTCAGCGCCTCTACGTCGCGCTCATCGGCTGCCTTCTGCTCGATCCGGCA
CGGGTTCTCTGCGATCAGCTTGTCCTCGACCGCTGTGTTCATCACCGCCCGGAGGACGTTGTAGGCATGC
CGGCGGGCAGTCGGGTGCTTCCTACCCATCCCGGCCCACCACGCACGCACCAGAGCTGGCGTCATCTCTG
TGACCGCCACTTCACCTAGCACCGGGTAGATGCGGCGCTCCGCGTGCCCGCTGTACAGATCCCTGGTGCC
GTCTGCGAGGTCGCGCTCCACGAGCCACTTCCGGGTGTACTCCTCCAGCGTGATGGCGCTGGCGGCTGCC
TTCTTCGCCCGGTCCTGTGGAGGGGTCCAGGTCTCCATCTCGATGAGCCGCTTCTCGCCCGCGAGCCAGG
CTTCGGCGTCCATCTTGTTGTCGTAGGTCTGCAGCGCGTAGTACCTCACACCGTCCTGCGGGTTGACGTA
TGAGGCTTGGATCCTCCCGCTGCGCTGAGTCTTCAGCGATCCCCATCCGCGACGTGCCAACTAGGTCTCC
TCTCGTCGTGAACAAGGCTACCGGGTTGCAACTCCTGTGCAACTCTCAGGCTTCAACGCGCTTCTACGAC
CTGCAATTTCTTTCCACTTAGAGGATGCAGCCGAGAGGGGGTAAAAACCTATCTTGACCGGCCCATATAT
GTGGTCGGCAGACACCCATTCTTCCAAACTAGCTACGCGGGTTCGATTCCCGTCGCCCGCTCCGCTGGTC
AGAGGGTGTTTTCGCCCTCTGGCCATTTTTCTTTCCAGGGGTCTGCAACTCTTGTGCGACTCTTCTGACC
TGGGCATACGCGGTTGCAACGCATCCCTGATCTGGCTACTTTCGATGCTGACAAACGAATAGAGCCCCCC
GCCTGCGCGAACA
Features (pLannotate 1.2.2; 21 found; start..end, strand, type, name):
     40..141     +  CDS            34.1 (fragment): VG341_BPMD2 - Protein predicted: Swiss-Prot protein existence level 4. Putative excisionase. From Mycobacterium phage D29 (Mycobacteriophage D29).
    174..220     -  terminator     rrnB T1 terminator: transcription terminator T1 from the E. coli rrnB gene
    407..472     +  rep_origin     RSF ori (fragment): Plasmids containing the RSF 1030 origin of replication can be propagated in E. coli cells that contain additional plasmids with compatible origins.
    532..552     +  protein_bind   attB4: mutant version of attB; core recombination site for the Gateway® BP reaction BP Clonase™
    595..625     -  misc_feature   MCS (fragment): pBluescript multiple cloning site
    777..1397    -  CDS            tetR: TETR2_ECOLX - Experimental evidence at protein level: Swiss-Prot protein existence level 1. TetR is the repressor of the tetracycline resistance element; its N-terminal region forms a helix-turn-helix structure and binds DNA. Binding of tetracycline to TetR reduces the repressor affinity for the tetracycline resistance gene (tetA) promoter operator sites. From Escherichia coli.
   1561..1585    +  protein_bind   attB1: mutant version of attB; recombination site for the Gateway® BP reaction BP Clonase™
   1690..1805    +  ncRNA          5S rRNA: Accession: RF00001 - 5S ribosomal RNA
   1809..1895    +  terminator     rrnB T1 terminator: Escherichia coli rrnB; transcription terminator T1 from the E. coli rrnB gene
   1987..2014    +  terminator     rrnB T2 terminator: transcription terminator T2 from the E. coli rrnB gene
   2044..2064    -  protein_bind   attB2: mutant version of attB; core recombination site for the Gateway® BP reaction BP Clonase™
   2083..2103    -  protein_bind   attB3: mutant version of attB; core recombination site for the Gateway® BP reaction BP Clonase™
   2166..2184    +  promoter       SP6 promoter: promoter for bacteriophage SP6 RNA polymerase
   2372..2390    -  promoter       T7 promoter: promoter for bacteriophage T7 RNA polymerase
   2555..3143    -  rep_origin     ori: high-copy-number ColE1/pMB1/pBR322/pUC origin of replication
   3213..3302    -  CDS            qacE (fragment): QACE_ECOLX - Protein inferred from homology: Swiss-Prot protein existence level 3. Multidrug exporter. Is implicated for the resistance to bacteriocidal quaternary ammonium compounds. From Escherichia coli.
   3466..4257    -  CDS            SmR: aminoglycoside adenylyltransferase (Murphy, 1985); aadA; confers resistance to spectinomycin and streptomycin
   4264..4320    -  CDS            GmR (fragment): gentamycin acetyltransferase; aacC1; confers resistance to gentamycin
   4406..4978    +  CDS            int (fragment) (sequence partly withheld): INT2_ECOLX - Protein inferred from homology: Swiss-Prot protein existence level 3. Putative integrase believed to be involved in the insertion of antibiotic resistance genes into plasmids and transposons. From Escherichia coli.
   5006..5110    +  CDS            32 (fragment): VG32_BPML5 - Protein predicted: Swiss-Prot protein existence level 4. From Mycobacterium phage L5 (Mycobacteriophage L5).
   5172..6284    -  CDS            33: VINT_BPML5 - Also known as int. Protein inferred from homology: Swiss-Prot protein existence level 3. Integrase is necessary for integration of the phage into the host genome by site-specific recombination. From Mycobacterium phage L5 (Mycobacteriophage L5).
