[The description below was written by a language model from this plasmid's Addgene catalogue record and pLannotate feature annotations shown in this document.]
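Description:
pGMCSq17-10M-0X is a 6.7 kb bacterial expression plasmid assembled by multisite Gateway cloning into the pDE43-MCSq17 backbone, and it delivers a tetracycline repressor to mycobacteria. It replicates in E. coli from a high-copy ColE1/pUC-type origin and is selected with streptomycin through an aadA (SmR) aminoglycoside adenylyltransferase gene. Fragments of qacE, a gentamicin acetyltransferase and an integron integrase flank this marker, and these appear to be remnants of the resistance cassette's source rather than functional parts. The backbone also carries the full-length mycobacteriophage L5 integrase gene along with neighbouring phage sequences. No mycobacterial replication origin is annotated, so the plasmid most likely persists in mycobacteria by site-specific, single-copy integration into the chromosome. The attP site itself is not annotated in the feature table.

The payload is listed as tetR(sB), a 1.5 kb insert. The annotated tetR coding sequence lies on the reverse strand between attB4 and attB1 recombination scars. A second Gateway segment between attB1 and attB2 holds only a 5S rRNA sequence followed by the rrnB T1 and T2 terminators, so that position seems to be an empty, transcriptionally insulated slot, and attB3 closes the assembly. The promoter driving tetR is not identified in either the catalogue fields or the feature table. SP6 and T7 promoters sit in the backbone as standard vector elements.

The associated publication concerns parallel analysis of several Mycobacterium tuberculosis knockdown mutants in vitro and in vivo. In that setting the plasmid would supply TetR for tetracycline-regulated gene silencing. The "q17" in the name may refer to a strain-identifying tag, but the record does not say so.
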