Addgene plasmid #27364: pGMCSq17-10M-0X
Depositing lab: Dirk Schnappinger. Depositing organization: Cornell University. Publication: Simultaneous analysis of multiple Mycobacterium tuberculosis knockdown mutants in vitro and in vivo. Blumenthal A, Trujillo C, Ehrt S, Schnappinger D. PLoS One. 2010 Dec 22;5(12):e15667. doi: 10.1371/journal.pone.0015667. PubMed 21203517.
Backbone
  Vector backbone: pDE43-MCSq17
  Backbone size w/o insert (bp): 5127
  Vector type: Bacterial Expression ; Gateway Destination Vector
Growth in bacteria
  Bacterial resistance: Streptomycin, 50 μg/mL
  Growth temperature: 37°C
  Growth strain: DH5alpha
  Growth instructions: MACH 1, 37C
  Copy number: Unknown
Gene/Insert
  Gene/Insert name: tetR(sB) (alt name: N/A)
  Insert size (bp): 1527
  Mutation: N/A
  Cloning method: Gateway Cloning
  Sequencing primers: 5′ N/A; 3′ N/A
Terms and licenses: Academic/Nonprofit Terms; Industry Terms: Not Available to Industry
How to cite: pGMCSq17-10M-0X was a gift from Dirk Schnappinger (Addgene plasmid # 27364 ; http://n2t.net/addgene:27364 ; RRID:Addgene_27364)
