>Addgene plasmid #27364 | pGMCSq17-10M-0X | addgene partial sequence | sequence record 33738 | 27364 with pBAD-R (5' GATTTAATCTGTATCAGG 3')
CTTCGACGTTGTAAGGTTAAGCCAGCCTGCTTTTTTGTACAAACTTGTCAGATCTCGTAATATTGGATCG
TCGCACCGGGTTAAGCCTGGAGTGCGGTGGTGCCTGGTCGGCATTTTCGCAGTCGAGGGCTCTCGTGTAG
CCTGGGCGAGTTGCCGACGCAGGCGACCCTCCTGCCACGGATCCGGTACCATCAGGAGGAATCACTTCGC
AATGTCCCGCCTGGACAAGTCCAAGGTCATCAACTCCGCCCTGGAGCTGCTGAACGAGGTCGGCATCGAG
GGCCTGACCACCCGCAAGCTGGCCCAGAAGCTGGGCGTCGAGCAGCCGACCCTGTACTGGCACGTCAAGA
ACAAGCGGGCCCTGCTCGACGCCCTGGCCATCGAGATGTTGGACCGCCACCACACCCACTTCTGCCCGCT
GGAGGGCGAGAGCTGGCAGGACTTCCTGCGCAACAACGCCAAGAGCTTCCGCTGCGCCTTGCTGAGCCAC
CGCGACGGCGCCAAGGTGCACCTGGGCACCCGGCCGACCGAGAAGCAGTACGAGACCCTGGAGAACCAGT
TGGCCTTCCTGTGCCAGCAGGGCTTCTCGCTGGAGAACGCGTTGTACGCCCTGTCGGCCGTGGGCCACTT
CACCCTGGGCTGCGTGTTGGAGGACCAGGAGCACCAGGTCGCCAAGGAGGAGCGCGAGACCCCGACCACC
GACAGCATGCCGCCGTTGCTGCGCCAGGCCATCGAGCTGTTCGACCACCAGGGCGCCGAGCCGGCCTTCT
TGTTCGGCCTGGAGCTGATCATCTGCGGCTTGGAGAAGCAGCTGAAGTGCGAGAGCGGCTCCTAATGACC
ATGGTGACCTCATGACTC
